Addgene plasmid #37190: pEGFP-C1 EDD
Depositing lab: Darren Saunders & Charles Watts. Depositing organization: Garvan Institute of Medical Research. Publication: EDD, the human hyperplastic discs protein, has a role in progesterone receptor coactivation and potential involvement in DNA damage response. Henderson MJ, Russell AJ, Hird S, Munoz M, Clancy JL, Lehrbach GM, Calanni ST, Jans DA, Sutherland RL, Watts CK. J Biol Chem. 2002 Jul 19;277(29):26468-78. Epub 2002 May 13. 10.1074/jbc.M203527200 PubMed 12011095.
Backbone
  Vector backbone: pEGFP-C1
  Backbone manufacturer: Clontech
  Backbone size w/o insert (bp): 4708
  Total vector size (bp): 13103
  Vector type: Mammalian Expression
Growth in bacteria
  Bacterial resistance: Kanamycin, 50 μg/mL
  Growth temperature: 37°C
  Growth strain: DH5alpha
  Copy number: Unknown
Gene/Insert
  Gene/Insert name: EDD (alt name: UBR5)
  Species: H. sapiens (human)
  Insert size (bp): 8395
  Entrez Gene: UBR5 (a.k.a. DD5, EDD, EDD1, HYD, NEDSBH)
  Promoter: CMV
  Tag / fusion protein: EGFP (C terminal on insert); 6x His Tag (N terminal on insert)
  Cloning method: Restriction Enzyme; 5′ cloning site ApaI (unknown if destroyed); 3′ cloning site SacII (unknown if destroyed)
  Sequencing primers: 5′ EGFP-C
Resource information
  A portion of this plasmid was derived from a plasmid made by: Amanda Russell, Cancer Research Program, Garvan Institute of Medical Research, NSW, Australia
Terms and licenses: Academic/Nonprofit Terms; Industry Terms: Not Available to Industry
How to cite: pEGFP-C1 EDD was a gift from Darren Saunders & Charles Watts (Addgene plasmid # 37190 ; http://n2t.net/addgene:37190 ; RRID:Addgene_37190)
