[The description below was written by a language model from this plasmid's Addgene catalogue record and pLannotate feature annotations shown in this document.]
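Description:
pEGFP-C1 EDD is a mammalian expression plasmid of about 13.1 kb, built on the Clontech pEGFP-C1 backbone and carrying the full-length human EDD coding sequence (also known as UBR5, roughly 8.4 kb). EDD/UBR5 is an E3 ubiquitin-protein ligase, the human counterpart of the hyperplastic discs protein. The insert was placed between ApaI and SacII sites in the polylinker. Expression is driven by the human cytomegalovirus immediate-early enhancer and promoter and terminated by the SV40 polyadenylation signal.

The feature table shows the EGFP open reading frame lying directly upstream of UBR5, with a 6xHis tag immediately following the UBR5 coding sequence. The encoded product is therefore EGFP-EDD-His, with the fluorescent protein at the amino terminus and the affinity tag at the carboxy terminus. This is the arrangement expected for a C1-type vector. The catalogue fields list the two tag positions the other way round, so the annotated sequence is the better guide to orientation.

The plasmid replicates in E. coli from a high-copy pUC-type origin and also carries an f1 origin for single-stranded DNA production. A single NeoR/KanR cassette serves both hosts. A bacterial promoter gives kanamycin resistance in E. coli, while the SV40 early promoter and HSV TK poly(A) signal allow G418 selection of stably transfected mammalian cells. The short large T antigen and ble annotations appear to be backbone remnants rather than functional genes.

The construct suits live or fixed-cell visualisation of EDD localisation, and the His tag offers a handle for affinity recovery. The associated publication concerns EDD in progesterone receptor coactivation and a possible role in the DNA damage response.
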