Features (pLannotate 1.2.2; 15 found; start..end, strand, type, name):
     61..364     +  enhancer       CMV enhancer: human cytomegalovirus immediate early enhancer
    365..568     +  promoter       CMV promoter: human cytomegalovirus (CMV) immediate early promoter
    613..1329    +  CDS            EGFP: EGFP is a basic (constitutively fluorescent) green fluorescent protein published in 1996, derived from Aequorea victoria. It is reported to be a rapidly-maturing weak dimer with moderate acid sensitivity.
   1336..9729    +  CDS            UBR5 (sequence partly withheld): UBR5_HUMAN - Also known as EDD, EDD1, HYD, KIAA0896. Experimental evidence at protein level: Swiss-Prot protein existence level 1. E3 ubiquitin-protein ligase which is a component of the N-end rule pathway. Recognizes and binds to proteins bearing specific N- terminal residues that are destabilizing according to the N-end rule, leading to their ubiquitination and subsequent degradation (By similarity). Involved in maturation and/or transcriptional regulation of mRNA by activating CDK9 by polyubiquitination. May play a role in control of cell cycle progression. May have tumor suppressor functio
   9730..9747    +  CDS            7xHis (fragment): 6xHis affinity tag
   9751..9772    +  misc_feature   MCS (fragment): multiple cloning site
   9784..9868    +  CDS            large T antigen (fragment): large T antigen from SV40 (simian virus 40)
   9891..10012   +  polyA_signal   SV40 poly(A) signal: SV40 polyadenylation signal
  10046..10474   -  rep_origin     f1 ori (sequence partly withheld): f1 bacteriophage origin of replication; arrow indicates direction of (+) strand synthesis
  10501..10605   +  promoter       AmpR promoter: bla
  10607..10964   +  promoter       SV40 promoter: SV40 enhancer and early promoter
  10999..11793   +  CDS            NeoR/KanR: aminoglycoside phosphotransferase from Tn5; aph(3')-II (or nptII); confers resistance to neomycin, kanamycin, and G418 (Geneticin®)
  11814..11966   +  CDS            ble (fragment): BLE_KLEPN - Experimental evidence at protein level: Swiss-Prot protein existence level 1. Binding protein with a strong affinity to the bleomycin family of antibiotics. Binds to CL990; an antimitotic-antibiotic compound. From Klebsiella pneumoniae.
  12025..12072   +  polyA_signal   HSV TK poly(A) signal: herpes simplex virus thymidine kinase polyadenylation signal (Cole and Stacy, 1985)
  12401..12989   +  rep_origin     ori: high-copy-number ColE1/pMB1/pBR322/pUC origin of replication
>Addgene plasmid #37190 | pEGFP-C1 EDD | depositor full sequence | sequence record 46739 | pEGFP-C1 EDD sequence 13103 bps
TAGTTATTAATAGTAATCAATTACGGGGTCATTAGTTCATAGCCCATATATGGAGTTCCGCGTTACATAA
CTTACGGTAAATGGCCCGCCTGGCTGACCGCCCAACGACCCCCGCCCATTGACGTCAATAATGACGTATG
TTCCCATAGTAACGCCAATAGGGACTTTCCATTGACGTCAATGGGTGGAGTATTTACGGTAAACTGCCCA
CTTGGCAGTACATCAAGTGTATCATATGCCAAGTACGCCCCCTATTGACGTCAATGACGGTAAATGGCCC
GCCTGGCATTATGCCCAGTACATGACCTTATGGGACTTTCCTACTTGGCAGTACATCTACGTATTAGTCA
TCGCTATTACCATGGTGATGCGGTTTTGGCAGTACATCAATGGGCGTGGATAGCGGTTTGACTCACGGGG
ATTTCCAAGTCTCCACCCCATTGACGTCAATGGGAGTTTGTTTTGGCACCAAAATCAACGGGACTTTCCA
AAATGTCGTAACAACTCCGCCCCATTGACGCAAATGGGCGGTAGGCGTGTACGGTGGGAGGTCTATATAA
GCAGAGCTGGTTTAGTGAACCGTCAGATCCGCTAGCGCTACCGGTCGCCACCATGGTGAGCAAGGGCGAG
GAGCTGTTCACCGGGGTGGTGCCCATCCTGGTCGAGCTGGACGGCGACGTAAACGGCCACAAGTTCAGCG
TGTCCGGCGAGGGCGAGGGCGATGCCACCTACGGCAAGCTGACCCTGAAGTTCATCTGCACCACCGGCAA
GCTGCCCGTGCCCTGGCCCACCCTCGTGACCACCCTGACCTACGGCGTGCAGTGCTTCAGCCGCTACCCC
GACCACATGAAGCAGCACGACTTCTTCAAGTCCGCCATGCCCGAAGGCTACGTCCAGGAGCGCACCATCT
TCTTCAAGGACGACGGCAACTACAAGACCCGCGCCGAGGTGAAGTTCGAGGGCGACACCCTGGTGAACCG
CATCGAGCTGAAGGGCATCGACTTCAAGGAGGACGGCAACATCCTGGGGCACAAGCTGGAGTACAACTAC
AACAGCCACAACGTCTATATCATGGCCGACAAGCAGAAGAACGGCATCAAGGTGAACTTCAAGATCCGCC
ACAACATCGAGGACGGCAGCGTGCAGCTCGCCGACCACTACCAGCAGAACACCCCCATCGGCGACGGCCC
CGTGCTGCTGCCCGACAACCACTACCTGAGCACCCAGTCCGCCCTGAGCAAAGACCCCAACGAGAAGCGC
GATCACATGGTCCTGCTGGAGTTCGTGACCGCCGCCGGGATCACTCTCGGCATGGACGAGCTGTACAAGT
CCGGAACGTCCATCCATTTCGTGGTTCACCCGCTGCCGGGCACCGAGGACCAGCTCAATGACAGGTTACG
AGAAGTTTCTGAGAAGCTGAACAAATATAATTTAAACAGCCACCCCCCTTTGAATGTATTGGAACAGGCT
ACTATTAAACAGTGTGTGGTGGGACCAAATCATGCTGCCTTTCTTCTTGAGGATGGTAGAGTTTGCAGGA
TTGGTTTTTCAGTACAGCCAGACAGATTGGAATTGGGTAAACCTGATAATAATGATGGGTCAAAGTTGAA
CAGCAACTCGGGGGCAGGGAGGACGTCAAGGCCTGGTAGGACAAGCGACTCTCCATGGTTTCTCTCAGGT
TCTGAGACTCTAGGCAGGCTGGCAGGCAACACCTTAGGAAGCCGCTGGAGTTCTGGAGTGGGTGGAAGTG
GTGGAGGATCCTCTGGTAGGTCATCAGCTGGAGCTCGAGATTCCCGCCGGCAGACTCGAGTTATTCGGAC
AGGACGGGATCGAGGGTCTGGGCTTTTGGGCAGTCAGCCCCAGCCAGTTATTCCAGCATCTGTCATTCCA
GAGGAGCTGATTTCACAGGCCCAAGTTGTTTTACAAGGCAAATCCAGAAGTGTCATTATTCGAGAACTTC
AGAGAACAAATCTTGATGTGAACCTTGCTGTAAATAATTTACTTAGCCGGGATGATGAAGATGGAGATGA
TGGGGATGATACAGCCAGCGAATCTTATTTGCCTGGAGAGGATCTTATGTCTCTCCTTGATGCCGACATT
CATTCTGCCCACCCAAGTGTCATTATTGATGCAGATGCCATGTTTTCTGAAGACATTAGCTATTTTGGTT
ACCCTTCTTTTCGTCGTTCATCACTTTCCAGGCTAGGCTCATCTCGAGTTCTCCTTCTTCCCTTAGAGAG
AGACTCTGAGCTGTTGCGTGAACGTGAATCCGTTTTACGTTTACGTGAACGAAGGTGGCTTGATGGAGCC
TCATTTGATAATGAAAGGGGTTCTACCAGCAAGGAAGGAGAGCCAAACTTGGATAAGAAGAATACACCTG
TTCAAAGTCCAGTATCTCTAGGAGAAGATTTGCAGTGGTGGCCTGATAAGGATGGAACAAAATTCATCTG
TATTGGGGCTCTGTATTCTGAACTTCTGGCTGTCAGCAGTAAAGGAGAACTTTATCAGTGGAAATGGAGT
GAATCTGAGCCTTACAGAAATGCCCAGAATCCTTCATTACATCATCCACGAGCAACATTTTTGGGGTTAA
CCAATGAAAAGATAGTCCTCCTGTCTGCAAATAGCATAAGAGCAACTGTAGCTACAGAAAATAACAAGGT
TGCTACATGGGTGGATGAAACTTTAAGTTCTGTGGCTTCTAAATTAGAGCACACTGCTCAGACTTACTCT
GAACTTCAAGGAGAGCGGATAGTTTCTTTACATTGCTGTGCCCTTTACACCTGCGCTCAGCTGGAAAACA
GTTTATATTGGTGGGGTGTAGTTCCTTTTAGTCAAAGGAAGAAAATGTTAGAGAAAGCTAGAGCAAAAAA
TAAAAAGCCTAAATCCAGTGCTGGTATTTCTTCAATGCCGAACATCACTGTTGGTACCCAGGTATGCTTG
AGAAATAATCCTCTTTATCATGCTGGAGCAGTTGCATTTTCAATTAGTGCTGGGATTCCTAAAGTTGGTG
TCTTAATGGAGTCAGTTTGGAATATGAATGACAGCTGTAGATTTCAACTTAGATCTCCTGAAAGCTTGAA
AAACATGGAAAAAGCTAGCAAAACTACTGAAGCTAAGCCTGAAAGTAAGCAGGAGCCAGTGAAAACAGAA
ATGGGTCCTCCACCATCTCCAGCATCCACGTGTAGTGATGCATCCTCAATTGCCAGCAGTGCATCAATGC
CATACAAACGACGACGGTCAACCCCTGCACCAAAAGAAGAGGAAAAGGTGAATGAAGAGCAGTGGTCTCT
TCGGGAAGTGGTTTTTGTGGAAGATGTCAAGAATGTTCCTGTTGGCAAGGTGCTAAAAGTAGATGGTGCC
TATGTTGCTGTAAAATTTCCAGGAACCTCCAGTAATACTAACTGTCAGAACAGCTCTGGTCCAGATGCTG
ACCCTTCTTCTCTCCTGCAGGATTGTAGGTTACTTAGAATTGATGAATTGCAGGTTGTCAAAACTGGTGG
AACACCGAAGGTTCCCGACTGTTTCCAAAGGACTCCTAAAAAGCTTTGTATACCTGAAAAAACAGAAATA
TTAGCAGTGAATGTAGATTCCAAAGGTGTTCATGCTGTTCTGAAGACTGGAAATTGGGTGCGATACTGTA
TCTTTGATCTTGCTACAGGAAAAGCAGAACAGGAAAATAATTTTCCTACAAGCAGCATTGCTTTCCTTGG
TCAGAATGAGAGGAATGTAGCCATTTTCACTGCTGGACAGGAATCTCCCATTATTCTTCGAGATGGAAAT
GGTACCATCTACCCAATGGCCAAAGATTGCATGGGAGGAATAAGGGATCCCGATTGGCTGGATCTTCCAC
CTATTAGTAGTCTTGGAATGGGTGTGCATTCTTTAATAAATCTTCCTGCCAATTCAACAATCAAAAAGAA
AGCTGCTGTTATCATCATGGCTGTAGAGAAACAAACCTTAATGCAACACATTCTGCGCTGTGACTATGAG
GCCTGTCGACAATATCTAATGAATCTTGAGCAAGCGGTTGTTTTAGAGCAGAATCTACAGATGCTGCAGA
CATTCATCAGCCACAGATGTGATGGAAATCGAAATATTTTGCATGCTTGTGTATCAGTTTGCTTTCCAAC
CAGCAATAAAGAAACTAAAGAAGAAGAGGAAGCGGAGCGTTCTGAAAGAAATACATTTGCAGAAAGGCTT
TCTGCTGTTGAGGCCATTGCAAATGCAATATCAGTTGTTTCAAGTAATGGCCCAGGTAATCGGGCTGGAT
CATCAAGTAGCCGAAGTTTGAGATTACGGGAAATGATGAGACGTTCGTTGAGAGCAGCTGGTTTGGGTAG
ACATGAAGCTGGAGCTTCATCCAGTGACCACCAGGATCCAGTTTCACCCCCCATAGCTCCCCCTAGTTGG
GTTCCTGACCCTCCTGCGATGGATCCTGATGGTGACATTGATTTTATCCTGGCCCCCGCTGTGGGATCTC
TTACCACAGCAGCAACCGGTACTGGTCAAGGACCAAGCACCTCCACTATTCCAGGTCCTTCCACAGAGCC
ATCTGTAGTAGAATCCAAGGATCGAAAGGCGAATGCTCATTTTATATTGAAATTGTTATGTGACAGTGTG
GTTCTCCAGCCCTATCTACGAGAACTTCTTTCTGCCAAGGATGCAAGAGGGATGACCCCATTTATGTCAG
CTGTAAGTGGCCGAGCTTATCCTGCTGCAATTACCATCTTAGAAACTGCTCAGAAAATTGCAAAAGCTGA
AATATCCTCAAGTGAAAAAGAGGAAGATGTATTCATGGGAATGGTTTGCCCATCAGGTACCAACCCTGAT
GACTCTCCTTTATATGTTTTATGTTGTAATGACACTTGCAGTTTTACATGGACTGGAGCAGAGCACATTA
ACCAGGATATTTTTGAGTGTCGAACTTGTGGCTTGCTGGAGTCACTGTGTTGTTGTACGGAATGTGCAAG
GGTTTGTCATAAAGGTCATGATTGCAAACTCAAACGGACATCACCAACAGCCTACTGTGATTGTTGGGAG
AAATGTAAATGTAAAACTCTTATTGCTGGACAGAAATCTGCTCGTCTTGATCTACTTTATCGCCTGCTCA
CTGCTACTAATCTGGTTACTCTGCCAAACAGCAGGGGAGAGCACCTCTTACTATTCTTAGTACAGACAGT
CGCAAGGCAGACGGTGGAGCATTGTCAATACAGGCCACCTCGAATCAGGGAAGATCGTAACCGAAAAACA
GCCAGTCCTGAAGATTCAGATATGCCAGATCATGATTTAGAGCCTCCAAGATTTGCCCAGCTTGCATTGG
AGCGTGTTCTACAGGACTGGAATGCCTTGAAATCTATGATTATGTTTGGGTCGCAGGAGAATAAAGACCC
TCTTAGTGCCAGCAGTAGAATAGGCCATCTTTTGCCAGAAGAGCAAGTATACCTCAATCAGCAAAGTGGC
ACAATTCGGCTGGACTGTTTCACTCATTGCCTTATAGTTAAGTGTACAGCAGATATTTTGCTTTTAGATA
CTCTACTAGGTACACTAGTGAAAGAACTCCAAAACAAATATACACCTGGACGTAGAGAAGAAGCTATTGC
TGTGACAATGAGGTTTCTACGTTCAGTGGCAAGAGTTTTTGTTATTCTGAGTGTGGAAATGGCTTCATCC
AAAAAGAAAAACAACTTTATTCCACAGCCAATTGGAAAATGCAAGCGTGTATTCCAAGCATTGCTACCTT
ACGCTGTGGAAGAATTGTGCAACGTAGCAGAGTCACTGATTGTTCCTGTCAGAATGGGGATTGCTCGTCC
AACTGCACCATTTACCCTGGCTAGTACTAGCATAGATGCCATGCAGGGCAGTGAAGAATTATTTTCAGTG
GAACCACTACCACCACGACCATCATCTGATCAGTCTAGCAGCTCCAGTCAGTCTCAGTCATCCTACATCA
TCAGGAATCCACAGCAGAGGCGCATCAGCCAGTCACAGCCCGTTCGGGGCAGAGATGAAGAACAGGATGA
TATTGTTTCAGCAGATGTGGAAGAGGTTGAGGTGGTGGAGGGTGTGGCTGGAGAAGAGGATCATCATGAT
GAACAGGAAGAACACGGGGAAGAAAATGCTGAGGCAGAGGGACAACATGATGAGCATGATGAAGACGGGA
GTGATATGGAGCTGGACTTGTTAGCAGCAGCTGAAACAGAAAGTGATAGTGAAAGTAACCACAGCAACCA
AGATAATGCTAGTGGGCGCAGAAGCGTTGTCACTGCAGCAACTGCTGGTTCAGAAGCAGGAGCAAGCAGT
GTTCCTGCCTTCTTTTCTGAAGATGATTCTCAATCGAATGACTCAAGTGATTCTGATAGCAGTAGTAGTC
AGAGTGACGACATAGAACAGGAGACCTTTATGCTTGATGAGCCATTAGAAAGAACCACAAATAGCTCCCA
TGCCAATGGTGCTGCCCAAGCTCCCCGTTCAATGCAGTGGGCTGTCCGCAACACCCAGCATCAGCGAGCA
GCCAGTACAGCCCCTTCCAGTACATCTACACCAGCAGCAAGTTCAGCGGGTTTGATTTATATTGATCCTT
CAAACTTACGCCGGAGTGGTACCATCAGTACAAGTGCTGCAGCTGCAGCAGCTGCTTTGGAAGCTAGCAA
CGCCAGCAGTTACCTAACATCTGCAAGCAGTTTAGCCAGGGCTTACAGCATTGTCATTAGACAAATCTCG
GACTTGATGGGCCTTATTCCTAAGTATAATCACCTAGTATACTCTCAGATTCCAGCAGCTGTGAAATTGA
CTTACCAAGATGCAGTAAACTTACAGAACTATGTAGAAGAAAAGCTTATTCCCACTTGGAACTGGATGGT
CAGTATTATGGATTCTACTGAAGCTCAATTACGTTATGGTTCTGCATTAGCATCTGCTGGTGATCCTGGA
CATCCAAATCATCCTCTTCACGCTTCTCAGAATTCAGCGAGAAGAGAGAGGATGACTGCGCGAGAAGAAG
CTAGCTTACGAACACTTGAAGGCAGACGACGTGCCACCTTGCTTAGCGCCCGTCAAGGAATGATGTCTGC
ACGAGGAGACTTCCTAAATTATGCTCTGTCTCTAATGCGGTCTCATAATGATGAGCATTCTGATGTTCTT
CCAGTTTTGGATGTTTGCTCATTGAAGCATGTGGCATATGTTTTTCAAGCACTTATATACTGGATTAAGG
CAATGAATCAGCAGACAACATTGGATACACCTCAACTAGAACGCAAAAGGACGCGAGAACTCTTGGAACT
GGGTATTGATAATGAAGATTCAGAACATGAAAATGATGATGACACCAATCAAAGTGCTACTTTGAATGAT
AAGGATGATGACTCTCTTCCTGCAGAAACTGGCCAAAACCATCCATTTTTCCGACGTTCAGACTCCATGA
CATTCCTTGGGTGTATACCCCCAAATCCATTTGAAGTGCCTCTGGCTGAAGCCATCCCCTTGGCTGATCA
GCCACATCTGTTGCAGCCAAATGCTAGAAAGGAGGATCTTTTTGGCCGTCCAAGTCAGGGTCTTTATTCT
TCATCTGCCAGTAGTGGGAAATGTTTAATGGAGGTTACAGTGGATAGAAACTGCCTAGAGGTTCTTCCAA
CAAAAATGTCTTATGCTGCCAATCTGAAAAATGTAATGAACATGCAAAACCGGCAAAAAAAAGAAGGGGA
AGAACAGCCCGTGCTGCCAGAAGAAACTGAGAGTTCAAAACCAGGGCCATCTGCTCATGATCTTGCTGCA
CAATTAAAAAGTAGCTTACTAGCAGAAATAGGACTTACTGAAAGTGAAGGGCCACCTCTCACATCTTTCA
GGCCACAGTGTAGCTTTATGGGAATGGTTATTTCCCATGATATGCTGCTAGGACGTTGGCGCCTTTCTTT
AGAACTGTTCGGCAGGGTATTCATGGAAGATGTTGGAGCAGAACCTGGATCAATCCTAACTGAATTGGGT
GGTTTTGAGGTAAAAGAATCAAAATTCCGCAGAGAAATGGAAAAACTGAGAAACCAGCAGTCAAGAGATT
TGTCACTAGAGGTTGATCGGGATCGAGATCTTCTCATTCAGCAGACTATGAGGCAGCTTAACAATCACTT
TGGTCGAAGATGTGCTACTACACCAATGGCTGTACACAGAGTAAAAGTCACATTTAAGGATGAGCCAGGA
GAGGGCAGTGGTGTAGCACGAAGTTTTTATACAGCCATTGCACAAGCATTTTTATCAAATGAAAAATTGC
CAAATCTAGAGTGTATCCAAAATGCCAACAAAGGCACCCACACAAGTTTAATGCAGAGATTAAGGAACCG
AGGAGAGAGAGACCGGGAAAGGGAGAGAGAAAGGGAAATGAGGAGGAGTAGTGGTTTGCGAGCAGGTTCT
CGGAGGGACCGGGATAGAGACTTTAGAAGACAGCTTTCCATCGACACTAGGCCCTTTAGACCAGCCTCTG
AAGGGAATCCTAGCGATGATCCTGAGCCTTTGCCAGCA
[183 nt withheld, positions 8509-8691]
CGGGAAAATGGAGCTGATAGTATCCTGGATCTTGGATTAGTAGACTCCTCAGAAAAGGTACAGCAGGAAA
ACCGAAAGCGCCATGGCTCTAGTCGAAGTGTAGTAGATATGGATTTAGATGATACAGATGATGGTGATGA
CAATGCCCCTTTGTTTTACCAACCTGGGAAAAGAGGATTTTATACTCCAAGGCCTGGCAAGAACACAGAA
GCAAGGTTGAATTGTTTCAGAAACATTGGCAGGATTCTTGGACTATGTCTGTTACAGAATGAACTCTGTC
CTATCACATTGAATAGACATGTAATTAAAGTATTGCTTGGTAGAAAAGTCAATTGGCATGATTTTGCTTT
TTTTGATCCTGTAATGTATGAGAGTTTGCGGCAACTAATCCTCGCGTCTCAGAGTTCAGATGCTGATGCT
GTTTTCTCAGCAATGGATTTGGCATTTGCAATTGACCTGTGTAAAGAAGAAGGTGGAGGACAGGTTGAAC
TCATTCCTAATGGTGTAAATATACCAGTCACTCCACAGAATGTATATGAGTATGTGCGGAAATACGCAGA
ACACAGAATGTTGGTAGTTGCAGAACAGCCCTTACATGCAATGAGGAAAGGTCTACTAGATGTGCTTCCA
AAAAATTCATTAGAAGATTTAACGGCAGAAGATTTTAGGCTTTTGGTAAATGGCTGCGGTGAAGTCAATG
TGCAAATGCTGATCAGTTTTACCTCTTTCAATGATGAATCAGGAGAAAATGCTGAGAAGCTTCTGCAGTT
CAAGCGTTGGTTCTGGTCAATAGTAGAGAAGATGAGCATGACAGAACGACAAGATCTTGTTTACTTTTGG
ACATCAAGCCCATCACTGCCAGCCAGTGAAGAAGGATTCCAGCCTATGCCCTCAATCACAATAAGACCAC
CAGATGACCAACATCTTCCTACTGCAAATACTTGCATTTCTCGACTTTACGTCCCACTCTATTCCTCTAA
ACAGATTCTCAAACAGAAATTGTTACTCGCCATTAAGACCAAGAATTTTGGTTTTGTGCATCACCATCAC
CATCACTAGCCGCGGGCCCGGGATCCACCGGATCTAGATAACTGATCATAATCAGCCATACCACATTTGT
AGAGGTTTTACTTGCTTTAAAAAACCTCCCACACCTCCCCCTGAACCTGAAACATAAAATGAATGCAATT
GTTGTTGTTAACTTGTTTATTGCAGCTTATAATGGTTACAAATAAAGCAATAGCATCACAAATTTCACAA
ATAAAGCATTTTTTTCACTGCATTCTAGTTGTGGTTTGTCCAAACTCATCAATGTATCTTAACGCGTAAA
TTGTAAGCGTTAATATTTTGTTAAAATTCGCGTTAAATTTTTGTTAAATCAGCTCATTTTTTAACCAATA
GGCCGAAATCGGCAAAATCCCTTATAAATCAAAAGAATAGACCGAGATAGGGT
[37 nt withheld, positions 10145-10181]
AAAGAACGTGGACTCCAACGTCAAAGG
[49 nt withheld, positions 10209-10257]
T
[91 nt withheld, positions 10259-10349]
G
[124 nt withheld, positions 10351-10474]
CAGGTGGCACTTTTCGGGGAAATGTGCGCGGAACCCCTATTTGTTTATTTTTCTAAATACATTCAAATAT
GTATCCGCTCATGAGACAATAACCCTGATAAATGCTTCAATAATATTGAAAAAGGAAGAGTCCTGAGGCG
GAAAGAACCAGCTGTGGAATGTGTGTCAGTTAGGGTGTGGAAAGTCCCCAGGCTCCCCAGCAGGCAGAAG
TATGCAAAGCATGCATCTCAATTAGTCAGCAACCAGGTGTGGAAAGTCCCCAGGCTCCCCAGCAGGCAGA
AGTATGCAAAGCATGCATCTCAATTAGTCAGCAACCATAGTCCCGCCCCTAACTCCGCCCATCCCGCCCC
TAACTCCGCCCAGTTCCGCCCATTCTCCGCCCCATGGCTGACTAATTTTTTTTATTTATGCAGAGGCCGA
GGCCGCCTCGGCCTCTGAGCTATTCCAGAAGTAGTGAGGAGGCTTTTTTGGAGGCCTAGGCTTTTGCAAA
GATCGATCAAGAGACAGGATGAGGATCGTTTCGCATGATTGAACAAGATGGATTGCACGCAGGTTCTCCG
GCCGCTTGGGTGGAGAGGCTATTCGGCTATGACTGGGCACAACAGACAATCGGCTGCTCTGATGCCGCCG
TGTTCCGGCTGTCAGCGCAGGGGCGCCCGGTTCTTTTTGTCAAGACCGACCTGTCCGGTGCCCTGAATGA
ACTGCAAGACGAGGCAGCGCGGCTATCGTGGCTGGCCACGACGGGCGTTCCTTGCGCAGCTGTGCTCGAC
GTTGTCACTGAAGCGGGAAGGGACTGGCTGCTATTGGGCGAAGTGCCGGGGCAGGATCTCCTGTCATCTC
ACCTTGCTCCTGCCGAGAAAGTATCCATCATGGCTGATGCAATGCGGCGGCTGCATACGCTTGATCCGGC
TACCTGCCCATTCGACCACCAAGCGAAACATCGCATCGAGCGAGCACGTACTCGGATGGAAGCCGGTCTT
GTCGATCAGGATGATCTGGACGAAGAGCATCAGGGGCTCGCGCCAGCCGAACTGTTCGCCAGGCTCAAGG
CGAGCATGCCCGACGGCGAGGATCTCGTCGTGACCCATGGCGATGCCTGCTTGCCGAATATCATGGTGGA
AAATGGCCGCTTTTCTGGATTCATCGACTGTGGCCGGCTGGGTGTGGCGGACCGCTATCAGGACATAGCG
TTGGCTACCCGTGATATTGCTGAAGAGCTTGGCGGCGAATGGGCTGACCGCTTCCTCGTGCTTTACGGTA
TCGCCGCTCCCGATTCGCAGCGCATCGCCTTCTATCGCCTTCTTGACGAGTTCTTCTGAGCGGGACTCTG
GGGTTCGAAATGACCGACCAAGCGACGCCCAACCTGCCATCACGAGATTTCGATTCCACCGCCGCCTTCT
ATGAAAGGTTGGGCTTCGGAATCGTTTTCCGGGACGCCGGCTGGATGATCCTCCAGCGCGGGGATCTCAT
GCTGGAGTTCTTCGCCCACCCTAGGGGGAGGCTAACTGAAACACGGAAGGAGACAATACCGGAAGGAACC
CGCGCTATGACGGCAATAAAAAGACAGAATAAAACGCACGGTGTTGGGTCGTTTGTTCATAAACGCGGGG
TTCGGTCCCAGGGCTGGCACTCTGTCGATACCCCACCGAGACCCCATTGGGGCCAATACGCCCGCGTTTC
TTCCTTTTCCCCACCCCACCCCCCAAGTTCGGGTGAAGGCCCAGGGCTCGCAGCCAACGTCGGGGCGGCA
GGCCCTGCCATAGCCTCAGGTTACTCATATATACTTTAGATTGATTTAAAACTTCATTTTTAATTTAAAA
GGATCTAGGTGAAGATCCTTTTTGATAATCTCATGACCAAAATCCCTTAACGTGAGTTTTCGTTCCACTG
AGCGTCAGACCCCGTAGAAAAGATCAAAGGATCTTCTTGAGATCCTTTTTTTCTGCGCGTAATCTGCTGC
TTGCAAACAAAAAAACCACCGCTACCAGCGGTGGTTTGTTTGCCGGATCAAGAGCTACCAACTCTTTTTC
CGAAGGTAACTGGCTTCAGCAGAGCGCAGATACCAAATACTGTCCTTCTAGTGTAGCCGTAGTTAGGCCA
CCACTTCAAGAACTCTGTAGCACCGCCTACATACCTCGCTCTGCTAATCCTGTTACCAGTGGCTGCTGCC
AGTGGCGATAAGTCGTGTCTTACCGGGTTGGACTCAAGACGATAGTTACCGGATAAGGCGCAGCGGTCGG
GCTGAACGGGGGGTTCGTGCACACAGCCCAGCTTGGAGCGAACGACCTACACCGAACTGAGATACCTACA
GCGTGAGCTATGAGAAAGCGCCACGCTTCCCGAAGGGAGAAAGGCGGACAGGTATCCGGTAAGCGGCAGG
GTCGGAACAGGAGAGCGCACGAGGGAGCTTCCAGGGGGAAACGCCTGGTATCTTTATAGTCCTGTCGGGT
TTCGCCACCTCTGACTTGAGCGTCGATTTTTGTGATGCTCGTCAGGGGGGCGGAGCCTATGGAAAAACGC
CAGCAACGCGGCCTTTTTACGGTTCCTGGCCTTTTGCTGGCCTTTTGCTCACATGTTCTTTCCTGCGTTA
TCCCCTGATTCTGTGGATAACCGTATTACCGCCATGCAT
