>Addgene plasmid #37190 | pEGFP-C1 EDD | addgene partial sequence | sequence record 49517 | EGFP-C 5'-CATGGTCCTGCTGGAGTTCGTG-3'
GGAACGTCCATCCATTTCGTGGTTCACCCGCTGCCGGGCACCGAGGACCAGCTCAATGACAGGTTACGAG
AAGTTTCTGAGAAGCTGAACAAATATAATTTAAACAGCCACCCCCCTTTGAATGTATTGGAACAGGCTAC
TATTAAACAGTGTGTGGTGGGACCAAATCATGCTGCCTTTCTTCTTGAGGATGGTAGAGTTTGCAGGATT
GGTTTTTCAGTACAGCCAGACAGATTGGAATTGGGTAAACCTGATAATAATGATGGGTCAAAGTTGAACA
GCAACTCGGGGGCAGGGAGGACGTCAAGGCCTGGTAGGACAAGCGACTCTCCATGGTTTCTCTCAGGTTC
TGAGACTCTAGGCAGGCTGGCAGGCAACACCTTAGGAAGCCGCTGGAGTTCTGGAGTGGGTGGAAGTGGT
GGAGGATCCTCTGGTAGGTCATCAGCTGGAGCTCGAGATTCCCGCCGGCAGACTCGAGTTATTCGGACAG
GACGGGATCGAGGGTCTGGGCTTTTGGGCAGTCAGCCCCAGCCAGTTATTCCAGCATCTGTCATTCCAGA
GGAGCTGATTTCACAGGCCCAAGTTGTTTTACAAGGCAAATCCAGAAGTGTCATTATTCGAGAACTTCAG
AGAACAAATCTTGATGTGAACCTTGCTGTAAATAATTTAC
