>Addgene plasmid #37190 | pEGFP-C1 EDD | addgene partial sequence | sequence record 49520 | pBABE-3
CCATTAAGACCAAGAATTTTGGTTTTGTGCATCACCATCACCATCACTAGCCGCGGGCCCGGGATCCACC
GGATCTAGATAACTGATCATAATCAGCCATACCACATTTGTAGAGGTTTTACTTGCTTTAAAAAACCTCC
CACACCTCCCCCTGAACCTGAAACATAAAATGAATGCAATTGTTGTTGTTAACTTGTTTATTGCAGCTTA
TAATGGTTACAAATAAAGCAATAGCATCACAAATTTCACAAATAAAGCATTTTTTTCACTGCATTCTAGT
TGTGGTTTGTCCAAACTCATCAATGTATCTTAACGCGTAAATTGTAAGCGTTAATATTTTGTTAAAATTC
GCGTTAAATTTTTGTTAAATCAGCTCATTTTTTAACCAATAGGCCGAAATCGGCAAAATCCCTTATAAAT
CAAAAGAATAGACCGAGATAGGGT
[37 nt withheld, positions 445-481]
AAAGAACGTGGACTCCAACGTCAAAGG
[49 nt withheld, positions 509-557]
T
[91 nt withheld, positions 559-649]
G
[124 nt withheld, positions 651-774]
CAGGTGGCACTTTTCGGGGAAATGTGCGCGGAACCCCTATTTGTTTATTTTTCTAAATACATTCAAATAT
GTATCCGCTCATGAGACAATAACCCTGATAAATGCTTCAATAATATTGAAAAAGGAA
