>Addgene plasmid #37190 | pEGFP-C1 EDD | addgene partial sequence | sequence record 51025 | CMV-fwd
GCAGAGCTGGTTTAGTGAACCGTCAGATCCGCTAGCGCTACCGGTCGCCACCATGGTGAGCAAGGGCGAG
GAGCTGTTCACCGGGGTGGTGCCCATCCTGGTCGAGCTGGACGGCGACGTAAACGGCCACAAGTTCAGCG
TGTCCGGCGAGGGCGAGGGCGATGCCACCTACGGCAAGCTGACCCTGAAGTTCATCTGCACCACCGGCAA
GCTGCCCGTGCCCTGGCCCACCCTCGTGACCACCCTGACCTACGGCGTGCAGTGCTTCAGCCGCTACCCC
GACCACATGAAGCAGCACGACTTCTTCAAGTCCGCCATGCCCGAAGGCTACGTCCAGGAGCGCACCATCT
TCTTCAAGGACGACGGCAACTACAAGACCCGCGCCGAGGTGAAGTTCGAGGGCGACACCCTGGTGAACCG
CATCGAGCTGAAGGGCATCGACTTCAAGGAGGACGGCAACATCCTGGGGCACAAGCTGGAGTACAACTAC
AACAGCCACAACGTCTATATCATGGCCGACAAGCAGAAGAACGGCATCAAGGTGAACTTCAAGATCCGCC
ACAACATCGAGGACGGCAGCGTGCAGCTCGCCGACCACTACCAGCAGAACACCCCCATCGGCGACGGCCC
CGTGCTGCTGCCCGACAACCACTACCTGAGCACCCAGTCCGCCCTGAGCAAAGACCCCAACGAGAAGCGC
GATCACATGGTCCTGCTGGAGTTCGTGACCGCCGCCGGGATCACTCTCGGCATGGACGAGCTGTACAAGT
CCGGAACGTCCATCCATTTCGTGGTTCACCCGCTGCCGGGCACCGAGGACCAGCTCAATGACAGGTTACG
AGAAGTTTCTGAGAAGCTGAACAAATATAATTTAAACAG
