>Addgene plasmid #37190 | pEGFP-C1 EDD | addgene partial sequence | sequence record 51026 | SV40pa-rev
TTAACAACAACAATTGCATTCATTTTATGTTTCAGGTTCAGGGGGAGGTGTGGGAGGTTTTTTAAAGCAA
GTAAAACCTCTACAAATGTGGTATGGCTGATTATGATCAGTTATCTAGATCCGGTGGATCCCGGGCCCGC
GGCTAGTGATGGTGATGGTGATGCACAAAACCAAAATTCTTGGTCTTAATGGCGAGTAACAATTTCTGTT
TGAGAATCTGTTTAGAGGAATAGAGTGGGACGTAAAGTCGAGAAATGCAAGTATTTGCAGTAGGAAGATG
TTGGTCATCTGGTGGTCTTATTGTGATTGAGGGCATAGGCTGGAATCCTTCTTCACTGGCTGGCAGTGAT
GGGCTTGATGTCCAAAAGTAAACAAGATCTTGTCGTTCTGTCATGCTCATCTTCTCTACTATTGACCAGA
ACCAACGCTTGAACTGCAGAAGCTTCTCAGCATTTTCTCCTGATTCATCATTGAAAGAGGTAAAACTGAT
CAGCATTTGCACATTGACTTCACCGCAGCCATTTACCAAAAGCCTAAAATCTTCTGCCGTTAAATCTTCT
AATGAATTTTTTGGAAGCACATCTAGTAGACCTTTCCTCATTGCATGTAAGGGCTGTTCTGCAACTACCA
ACATTCTGTGTTCTGCGTATTTCCGCACATACTCATATACATTCTGTGGAGTGACTGGTATATTTACACC
ATTAGGAATGAGTTCAACCTGTCCTCCACCTTCTTCTTTACACAGGTCAATTGCAAATGCCAAATCCATT
GCTGAGAAAACAGCATCAGCATCTGAACTCTGAGACGCGAGGATTAGTTGCCGCAAACTCTCATACATTA
CAGGATCAAAAAAAGCAAAATCATGCCAATTGACTTTTCTACCAAG
